Addgene plasmid #80892: pcDNA3-Flag-Smad4 P130S
Purpose: mammalian expression of Smad4 P130S
Depositing lab: Aristidis Moustakas. Depositing organization: Ludwig Institute For Cancer Research, Uppsala Branch. Publication: Functional consequences of tumorigenic missense mutations in the amino-terminal domain of Smad4. Moren A, Itoh S, Moustakas A, Dijke P, Heldin CH. Oncogene. 2000 Sep 7;19(38):4396-404. 10.1038/sj.onc.1203798 PubMed 10980615.
Backbone
  Vector backbone: pcDNA3
  Vector type: Mammalian Expression
Growth in bacteria
  Bacterial resistance: Ampicillin, 100 μg/mL
  Growth temperature: 37°C
  Growth strain: DH5alpha
  Copy number: High Copy
Gene/Insert
  Gene/Insert name: SMAD4
  Species: H. sapiens (human)
  Mutation: colorectal cancer mutation P130S; additional D2E
  GenBank ID: NM_005359.5
  Entrez Gene: SMAD4 (a.k.a. DPC4, JIP, MADH4, MYHRS)
  Promoter: CMV
  Tag / fusion protein: Flag (N terminal on backbone)
  Cloning method: Restriction Enzyme; 5′ cloning site EcoRI (not destroyed); 3′ cloning site XhoI (not destroyed)
  Sequencing primers: 5′ CMV-F; 3′ BGH-rev
Terms and licenses: Academic/Nonprofit Terms; Industry Terms: Not Available to Industry
How to cite: pcDNA3-Flag-Smad4 P130S was a gift from Aristidis Moustakas (Addgene plasmid # 80892 ; http://n2t.net/addgene:80892 ; RRID:Addgene_80892)
