[The description below was written by a language model from this plasmid's Addgene catalogue record and pLannotate feature annotations shown in this document.]
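Description:
pcDNA3-Flag-Smad4 P130S is a mammalian expression plasmid built on the pcDNA3 backbone that produces an N-terminally Flag-tagged form of human SMAD4 carrying the P130S missense substitution, a mutation recorded as colorectal cancer-associated and lying in the amino-terminal domain of the protein. The record also notes an additional D2E change near the start of the coding sequence. The assembled sequence is about 7.1 kb. In bacteria the plasmid is maintained at high copy through a ColE1/pUC-type origin and selected with ampicillin via the β-lactamase gene. An f1 origin is also present, which permits single-stranded DNA production.

Expression of the insert is driven by the human cytomegalovirus immediate early enhancer and promoter and terminated by the bovine growth hormone polyadenylation signal. The SMAD4 coding sequence was cloned between EcoRI and XhoI sites, both retained, directly downstream of a backbone-encoded Flag epitope. The annotation tool matches this short tag only as a fragment of 3xFLAG, consistent with a single Flag unit rather than a triple tag. T7 and SP6 promoters flank the cloning region and could support in vitro transcription. A separate cassette, made up of the SV40 early promoter, the neomycin phosphotransferase gene and the SV40 poly(A) signal, allows G418 selection of stably transfected mammalian cells. Small annotated fragments such as the HIV-1 LTR, ble and lacI matches appear to be residual backbone sequence or annotation artefacts, not functional elements.

The construct is intended for transient or stable expression of mutant SMAD4 in mammalian cells, with the Flag epitope enabling detection or immunoprecipitation. It suits studies of how tumour-derived amino-terminal mutations affect SMAD4 function in TGF-β/BMP signalling.
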