Features (pLannotate 1.2.2; 22 found; start..end, strand, type, name):
     36..80      -  misc_feature   bom (fragment): basis of mobility region from pBR322
    235..614     +  enhancer       CMV enhancer: human cytomegalovirus immediate early enhancer
    615..818     +  promoter       CMV promoter: human cytomegalovirus (CMV) immediate early promoter
    814..847     +  LTR            5' LTR (truncated) (fragment): truncated 5' long terminal repeat (LTR) from HIV-1
    863..881     +  promoter       T7 promoter: promoter for bacteriophage T7 RNA polymerase
    921..946     +  CDS            3xFLAG (fragment): three tandem FLAG® epitope tags
    955..2607    +  CDS            SMAD4: SMAD4_HUMAN - Also known as DPC4, MADH4. Experimental evidence at protein level: Swiss-Prot protein existence level 1. In muscle physiology, plays a central role in the balance between atrophy and hypertrophy. When recruited by MSTN, promotes atrophy response via phosphorylated SMAD2/4. MSTN decrease causes SMAD4 release and subsequent recruitment by the BMP pathway to promote hypertrophy via phosphorylated SMAD1/5/8. Acts synergistically with SMAD1 and YY1 in bone morphogenetic protein (BMP)-mediated cardiac- specific gene expression. Binds to SMAD binding elements (SBEs) (5'- GTCT/AGAC-3') w
   2650..2668    -  promoter       SP6 promoter: promoter for bacteriophage SP6 RNA polymerase
   2694..2918    +  polyA_signal   bGH poly(A) signal: bovine growth hormone polyadenylation signal
   2922..2943    +  promoter       SV40 promoter (fragment): SV40 enhancer and early promoter
   2964..3392    +  rep_origin     f1 ori (sequence partly withheld): f1 bacteriophage origin of replication; arrow indicates direction of (+) strand synthesis
   3406..3736    +  promoter       SV40 promoter: SV40 enhancer and early promoter
   3803..4594    +  CDS            neo: KKA2_KLEPN - Also known as kan, nptII. Experimental evidence at protein level: Swiss-Prot protein existence level 1. Resistance to kanamycin, neomycin, paromomycin, ribostamycin, butirosin and gentamicin B. From Klebsiella pneumoniae.
   4618..4776    +  CDS            ble (fragment): BLE_KLEPN - Experimental evidence at protein level: Swiss-Prot protein existence level 1. Binding protein with a strong affinity to the bleomycin family of antibiotics. Binds to CL990; an antimitotic-antibiotic compound. From Klebsiella pneumoniae.
   4771..4892    +  polyA_signal   SV40 poly(A) signal: SV40 polyadenylation signal
   4965..4981    -  protein_bind   lac operator: The lac repressor binds to the lac operator to inhibit transcription in E. coli. This inhibition can be relieved by adding lactose or isopropyl-β-D-thiogalactopyranoside (IPTG). lac repressor encoded by lacI
   4989..5019    -  promoter       lac promoter: promoter for the E. coli lac operon
   5034..5055    -  protein_bind   CAP binding site: CAP binding activates transcription in the presence of cAMP. E. coli catabolite activator protein
   5068..5160    -  CDS            lacI (fragment): lac repressor; lacI; The lac repressor binds to the lac operator to inhibit transcription in E. coli. This inhibition can be relieved by adding lactose or isopropyl-β-D-thiogalactopyranoside (IPTG).
   5343..5931    -  rep_origin     ori: high-copy-number ColE1/pMB1/pBR322/pUC origin of replication
   6102..6962    -  CDS            AmpR: β-lactamase; bla; confers resistance to ampicillin, carbenicillin, and related antibiotics
   6963..7067    -  promoter       AmpR promoter: bla
>Addgene plasmid #80892 | pcDNA3-Flag-Smad4 P130S | addgene full sequence | sequence record 167595 | Addgene Assembled Sequence
GACGGATCGGGAGATCTCCCGATCCCCTATGGTCGACTCTCAGTACAATCTGCTCTGATGCCGCATAGTT
AAGCCAGTATCTGCTCCCTGCTTGTGTGTTGGAGGTCGCTGAGTAGTGCGCGAGCAAAATTTAAGCTACA
ACAAGGCAAGGCTTGACCGACAATTGCATGAAGAATCTGCTTAGGGTTAGGCGTTTTGCGCTGCTTCGCG
ATGTACGGGCCAGATATACGCGTTGACATTGATTATTGACTAGTTATTAATAGTAATCAATTACGGGGTC
ATTAGTTCATAGCCCATATATGGAGTTCCGCGTTACATAACTTACGGTAAATGGCCCGCCTGGCTGACCG
CCCAACGACCCCCGCCCATTGACGTCAATAATGACGTATGTTCCCATAGTAACGCCAATAGGGACTTTCC
ATTGACGTCAATGGGTGGACTATTTACGGTAAACTGCCCACTTGGCAGTACATCAAGTGTATCATATGCC
AAGTACGCCCCCTATTGACGTCAATGACGGTAAATGGCCCGCCTGGCATTATGCCCAGTACATGACCTTA
TGGGACTTTCCTACTTGGCAGTACATCTACGTATTAGTCATCGCTATTACCATGGTGATGCGGTTTTGGC
AGTACATCAATGGGCGTGGATAGCGGTTTGACTCACGGGGATTTCCAAGTCTCCACCCCATTGACGTCAA
TGGGAGTTTGTTTTGGCACCAAAATCAACGGGACTTTCCAAAATGTCGTAACAACTCCGCCCCATTGACG
CAAATGGGCGGTAGGCGTGTACGGTGGGAGGTCTATATAAGCAGAGCTCTCTGGCTAACTAGAGAACCCA
CTGCTTACTGGCTTATCGAAATTAATACGACTCACTATAGGGAGACCCAAGCTTGGTACCGAGCTCGGAT
CCACCGCCATGGACTACAAGGACGATGATGACAAGGGCGAATTCGAGAATATGTCTATTACGAATACACC
AACAAGTAATGATGCCTGTCTGAGCATTGTGCATAGTTTGATGTGCCATAGACAAGGTGGAGAGAGTGAA
ACATTTGCAAAAAGAGCAATTGAAAGTTTGGTAAAGAAGCTGAAGGAGAAAAAAGATGAATTGGATTCTT
TAATAACAGCTATAACTACAAATGGAGCTCATCCTAGTAAATGTGTTACCATACAGAGAACATTGGATGG
GAGGCTTCAGGTGGCTGGTCGGAAAGGATTTCCTCATGTGATCTATGCCCGTCTCTGGAGGTGGCCTGAT
CTTCACAAAAATGAACTAAAACATGTTAAATATTGTCAGTATGCGTTTGACTTAAAATGTGATAGTGTCT
GTGTGAATTCATATCACTACGAACGAGTTGTATCACCTGGAATTGATCTCTCAGGATTAACACTGCAGAG
TAATGCTCCATCAAGTATGATGGTGAAGGATGAATATGTGCATGACTTTGAGGGACAGCCATCGTTGTCC
ACTGAAGGACATTCAATTCAAACCATCCAGCATCCACCAAGTAATCGTGCATCGACAGAGACATACAGCA
CCCCAGCTCTGTTAGCCCCATCTGAGTCTAATGCTACCAGCACTGCCAACTTTCCCAACATTCCTGTGGC
TTCCACAAGTCAGCCTGCCAGTATACTGGGGGGCAGCCATAGTGAAGGACTGTTGCAGATAGCATCAGGG
CCTCAGCCAGGACAGCAGCAGAATGGATTTACTGGTCAGCCAGCTACTTACCATCATAACAGCACTACCA
CCTGGACTGGAAGTAGGACTGCACCATACACACCTAATTTGCCTCACCACCAAAACGGCCATCTTCAGCA
CCACCCGCCTATGCCGCCCCATCCCGGACATTACTGGCCTGTTCACAATGAGCTTGCATTCCAGCCTCCC
ATTTCCAATCATCCTGCTCCTGAGTATTGGTGTTCCATTGCTTACTTTGAAATGGATGTTCAGGTAGGAG
AGACATTTAAGGTTCCTTCAAGCTGCCCTATTGTTACTGTTGATGGATACGTGGACCCTTCTGGAGGAGA
TCGCTTTTGTTTGGGTCAACTCTCCAATGTCCACAGGACAGAAGCCATTGAGAGAGCAAGGTTGCACATA
GGCAAAGGTGTGCAGTTGGAATGTAAAGGTGAAGGTGATGTTTGGGTCAGGTGCCTTAGTGACCACGCGG
TCTTTGTACAGAGTTACTACTTAGACAGAGAAGCTGGGCGTGCACCTGGAGATGCTGTTCATAAGATCTA
CCCAAGTGCATATATAAAGGTCTTTGATTTGCGTCAGTGTCATCGACAGATGCAGCAGCAGGCGGCTACT
GCACAAGCTGCAGCAGCTGCCCAGGCAGCAGCCGTGGCAGGAAACATCCCTGGCCCAGGATCAGTAGGTG
GAATAGCTCCAGCTATCAGTCTGTCAGCTGCTGCTGGAATTGGTGTTGATGACCTTCGTCGCTTATGCAT
ACTCAGGATGAGTTTTGTGAAAGGCTGGGGACCGGATTACCCAAGACAGAGCATCAAAGAAACACCTTGC
TGGATTGAAATTCACTTACACCGGGCCCTCCAGCTCCTAGACGAAGTACTTCATACCATGCCGATTGCAG
ACCCACAACCTTTAGACTGAGGTCTTTTACCGCTCGAGCATGCATCTAGAGGGCCCTATTCTATAGTGTC
ACCTAAATGCTAGAGCTCGCTGATCAGCCTCGACTGTGCCTTCTAGTTGCCAGCCATCTGTTGTTTGCCC
CTCCCCCGTGCCTTCCTTGACCCTGGAAGGTGCCACTCCCACTGTCCTTTCCTAATAAAATGAGGAAATT
GCATCGCATTGTCTGAGTAGGTGTCATTCTATTCTGGGGGGTGGGGTGGGGCAGGACAGCAAGGGGGAGG
ATTGGGAAGACAATAGCAGGCATGCTGGGGATGCGGTGGGCTCTATGGCTTCTGAGGCGGAAAGAACCAG
CTGGGGCTCTAGGGGGTATCCCC
[124 nt withheld, positions 2964-3087]
C
[32 nt withheld, positions 3089-3120]
CA
[57 nt withheld, positions 3123-3179]
A
[49 nt withheld, positions 3181-3229]
CCTTTGACGTTGGAGTCCACGTTCTTT
[37 nt withheld, positions 3257-3293]
ACCCTATCTCGGTCTATTCTTTTGATTTATAAGGGATTTTGGGGATTTCGGCCTATTGGTTAAAAAATGA
GCTGATTTAACAAAAATTTAACGCGAATTAATTCTGTGGAATGTGTGTCAGTTAGGGTGTGGAAAGTCCC
CAGGCTCCCCAGGCAGGCAGAAGTATGCAAAGCATGCATCTCAATTAGTCAGCAACCAGGTGTGGAAAGT
CCCCAGGCTCCCCAGCAGGCAGAAGTATGCAAAGCATGCATCTCAATTAGTCAGCAACCATAGTCCCGCC
CCTAACTCCGCCCATCCCGCCCCTAACTCCGCCCAGTTCCGCCCATTCTCCGCCCCATGGCTGACTAATT
TTTTTTATTTATGCAGAGGCCGAGGCCGCCTCTGCCTCTGAGCTATTCCAGAAGTAGTGAGGAGGCTTTT
TTGGAGGCCTAGGCTTTTGCAAAAAGCTCCCGGGAGCTTGTATATCCATTTTCGGATCTGATCAAGAGAC
AGGATGAGGATCGTTTCGCATGATTGAACAAGATGGATTGCACGCAGGTTCTCCGGCCGCTTGGGTGGAG
AGGCTATTCGGCTATGACTGGGCACAACAGACAATCGGCTGCTCTGATGCCGCCGTGTTCCGGCTGTCAG
CGCAGGGGCGCCCGGTTCTTTTTGTCAAGACCGACCTGTCCGGTGCCCTGAATGAACTGCAGGACGAGGC
AGCGCGGCTATCGTGGCTGGCCACGACGGGCGTTCCTTGCGCAGCTGTGCTCGACGTTGTCACTGAAGCG
GGAAGGGACTGGCTGCTATTGGGCGAAGTGCCGGGGCAGGATCTCCTGTCATCTCACCTTGCTCCTGCCG
AGAAAGTATCCATCATGGCTGATGCAATGCGGCGGCTGCATACGCTTGATCCGGCTACCTGCCCATTCGA
CCACCAAGCGAAACATCGCATCGAGCGAGCACGTACTCGGATGGAAGCCGGTCTTGTCGATCAGGATGAT
CTGGACGAAGAGCATCAGGGGCTCGCGCCAGCCGAACTGTTCGCCAGGCTCAAGGCGCGCATGCCCGACG
GCGAGGATCTCGTCGTGACCCATGGCGATGCCTGCTTGCCGAATATCATGGTGGAAAATGGCCGCTTTTC
TGGATTCATCGACTGTGGCCGGCTGGGTGTGGCGGACCGCTATCAGGACATAGCGTTGGCTACCCGTGAT
ATTGCTGAAGAGCTTGGCGGCGAATGGGCTGACCGCTTCCTCGTGCTTTACGGTATCGCCGCTCCCGATT
CGCAGCGCATCGCCTTCTATCGCCTTCTTGACGAGTTCTTCTGAGCGGGACTCTGGGGTTCGAAATGACC
GACCAAGCGACGCCCAACCTGCCATCACGAGATTTCGATTCCACCGCCGCCTTCTATGAAAGGTTGGGCT
TCGGAATCGTTTTCCGGGACGCCGGCTGGATGATCCTCCAGCGCGGGGATCTCATGCTGGAGTTCTTCGC
CCACCCCAACTTGTTTATTGCAGCTTATAATGGTTACAAATAAAGCAATAGCATCACAAATTTCACAAAT
AAAGCATTTTTTTCACTGCATTCTAGTTGTGGTTTGTCCAAACTCATCAATGTATCTTATCATGTCTGTA
TACCGTCGACCTCTAGCTAGAGCTTGGCGTAATCATGGTCATAGCTGTTTCCTGTGTGAAATTGTTATCC
GCTCACAATTCCACACAACATACGAGCCGGAAGCATAAAGTGTAAAGCCTGGGGTGCCTAATGAGTGAGC
TAACTCACATTAATTGCGTTGCGCTCACTGCCCGCTTTCCAGTCGGGAAACCTGTCGTGCCAGCTGCATT
AATGAATCGGCCAACGCGCGGGGAGAGGCGGTTTGCGTATTGGGCGCTCTTCCGCTTCCTCGCTCACTGA
CTCGCTGCGCTCGGTCGTTCGGCTGCGGCGAGCGGTATCAGCTCACTCAAAGGCGGTAATACGGTTATCC
ACAGAATCAGGGGATAACGCAGGAAAGAACATGTGAGCAAAAGGCCAGCAAAAGGCCAGGAACCGTAAAA
AGGCCGCGTTGCTGGCGTTTTTCCATAGGCTCCGCCCCCCTGACGAGCATCACAAAAATCGACGCTCAAG
TCAGAGGTGGCGAAACCCGACAGGACTATAAAGATACCAGGCGTTTCCCCCTGGAAGCTCCCTCGTGCGC
TCTCCTGTTCCGACCCTGCCGCTTACCGGATACCTGTCCGCCTTTCTCCCTTCGGGAAGCGTGGCGCTTT
CTCAATGCTCACGCTGTAGGTATCTCAGTTCGGTGTAGGTCGTTCGCTCCAAGCTGGGCTGTGTGCACGA
ACCCCCCGTTCAGCCCGACCGCTGCGCCTTATCCGGTAACTATCGTCTTGAGTCCAACCCGGTAAGACAC
GACTTATCGCCACTGGCAGCAGCCACTGGTAACAGGATTAGCAGAGCGAGGTATGTAGGCGGTGCTACAG
AGTTCTTGAAGTGGTGGCCTAACTACGGCTACACTAGAAGGACAGTATTTGGTATCTGCGCTCTGCTGAA
GCCAGTTACCTTCGGAAAAAGAGTTGGTAGCTCTTGATCCGGCAAACAAACCACCGCTGGTAGCGGTGGT
TTTTTTGTTTGCAAGCAGCAGATTACGCGCAGAAAAAAAGGATCTCAAGAAGATCCTTTGATCTTTTCTA
CGGGGTCTGACGCTCAGTGGAACGAAAACTCACGTTAAGGGATTTTGGTCATGAGATTATCAAAAAGGAT
CTTCACCTAGATCCTTTTAAATTAAAAATGAAGTTTTAAATCAATCTAAAGTATATATGAGTAAACTTGG
TCTGACAGTTACCAATGCTTAATCAGTGAGGCACCTATCTCAGCGATCTGTCTATTTCGTTCATCCATAG
TTGCCTGACTCCCCGTCGTGTAGATAACTACGATACGGGAGGGCTTACCATCTGGCCCCAGTGCTGCAAT
GATACCGCGAGACCCACGCTCACCGGCTCCAGATTTATCAGCAATAAACCAGCCAGCCGGAAGGGCCGAG
CGCAGAAGTGGTCCTGCAACTTTATCCGCCTCCATCCAGTCTATTAATTGTTGCCGGGAAGCTAGAGTAA
GTAGTTCGCCAGTTAATAGTTTGCGCAACGTTGTTGCCATTGCTACAGGCATCGTGGTGTCACGCTCGTC
GTTTGGTATGGCTTCATTCAGCTCCGGTTCCCAACGATCAAGGCGAGTTACATGATCCCCCATGTTGTGC
AAAAAAGCGGTTAGCTCCTTCGGTCCTCCGATCGTTGTCAGAAGTAAGTTGGCCGCAGTGTTATCACTCA
TGGTTATGGCAGCACTGCATAATTCTCTTACTGTCATGCCATCCGTAAGATGCTTTTCTGTGACTGGTGA
GTACTCAACCAAGTCATTCTGAGAATAGTGTATGCGGCGACCGAGTTGCTCTTGCCCGGCGTCAATACGG
GATAATACCGCGCCACATAGCAGAACTTTAAAAGTGCTCATCATTGGAAAACGTTCTTCGGGGCGAAAAC
TCTCAAGGATCTTACCGCTGTTGAGATCCAGTTCGATGTAACCCACTCGTGCACCCAACTGATCTTCAGC
ATCTTTTACTTTCACCAGCGTTTCTGGGTGAGCAAAAACAGGAAGGCAAAATGCCGCAAAAAAGGGAATA
AGGGCGACACGGAAATGTTGAATACTCATACTCTTCCTTTTTCAATATTATTGAAGCATTTATCAGGGTT
ATTGTCTCATGAGCGGATACATATTTGAATGTATTTAGAAAAATAAACAAATAGGGGTTCCGCGCACATT
TCCCCGAAAAGTGCCACCTGACGTC
