>Addgene plasmid #80892 | pcDNA3-Flag-Smad4 P130S | addgene partial sequence | sequence record 167596 | CMV-F 5'-CGCAAATGGGCGGTAGGCGTG-3'
AGCTCTCTGGCTAACTAGAGAACCCACTGCTTACTGGCTTATCGAAATTAATACGACTCACTATAGGGAG
ACCCAAGCTTGGTACCGAGCTCGGATCCACCGCCATGGACTACAAGGACGATGATGACAAGGGCGAATTC
GAGAATATGTCTATTACGAATACACCAACAAGTAATGATGCCTGTCTGAGCATTGTGCATAGTTTGATGT
GCCATAGACAAGGTGGAGAGAGTGAAACATTTGCAAAAAGAGCAATTGAAAGTTTGGTAAAGAAGCTGAA
GGAGAAAAAAGATGAATTGGATTCTTTAATAACAGCTATAACTACAAATGGAGCTCATCCTAGTAAATGT
GTTACCATACAGAGAACATTGGATGGGAGGCTTCAGGTGGCTGGTCGGAAAGGATTTCCTCATGTGATCT
ATGCCCGTCTCTGGAGGTGGCCTGATCTTCACAAAAATGAACTAAAACATGTTAAATATTGTCAGTATGC
GTTTGACTTAAAATGTGATAGTGTCTGTGTGAATTCATATCACTACGAACGAGTTGTATCACCTGGAATT
GATCTCTCAGGATTAACACTGCAGAGTAATGCTCCATCAAGTATGATGGTGAAGGATGAATATGTGCATG
ACTTTGAGGGACAGCCATCGTTGTCCACTGAAGGACATTCAATTCAAACCATCCAGCATCCACCAAGTAA
TCGTGCATCGACAGAGACATACAGCACCCCAGCTCTGTTAGCCCCATCTGAGTCTAATGCTACCAGCACT
GCCAACTTTCCCAACATTCCTGTGGCTTCCACAAGTCAGCCTGCCAGTATACTGGGGGGCAGCCATAGTG
AAGGACTGTTGCAGATAGCATCAGGGCCTCAGCCAGGACAGCAGCAGAATGGATTTACTG
