>Addgene plasmid #80892 | pcDNA3-Flag-Smad4 P130S | addgene partial sequence | sequence record 167597 | BGH-rev 5'-TAGAAGGCACAGTCGAGG-3'
CTATAGAATAGGGCCCTCTAGATGCATGCTCGAGCGGTAAAAGACCTCAGTCTAAAGGTTGTGGGTCTGC
AATCGGCATGGTATGAAGTACTTCGTCTAGGAGCTGGAGGGCCCGGTGTAAGTGAATTTCAATCCAGCAA
GGTGTTTCTTTGATGCTCTGTCTTGGGTAATCCGGTCCCCAGCCTTTCACAAAACTCATCCTGAGTATGC
ATAAGCGACGAAGGTCATCAACACCAATTCCAGCAGCAGCTGACAGACTGATAGCTGGAGCTATTCCACC
TACTGATCCTGGGCCAGGGATGTTTCCTGCCACGGCTGCTGCCTGGGCAGCTGCTGCAGCTTGTGCAGTA
GCCGCCTGCTGCTGCATCTGTCGATGACACTGACGCAAATCAAAGACCTTTATATATGCACTTGGGTAGA
TCTTATGAACAGCATCTCCAGGTGCACGCCCAGCTTCTCTGTCTAAGTAGTAACTCTGTACAAAGACCGC
GTGGTCACTAAGGCACCTGACCCAAACATCACCTTCACCTTTACATTCCAACTGCACACCTTTGCCTATG
TGCAACCTTGCTCTCTCAATGGCTTCTGTCCTGTGGACATTGGAGAGTTGACCCAAACAAAAGCGATCTC
CTCCAGAAGGGTCCACGTATCCATCAACAGTAACAATAGGGCAGCTTGAAGGAACCTTAAATGTCTCTCC
TACCTGAACATCCATTTCAAAGTAAGCAATGGAACACCAATACTCAGGAGCAGGATGATTGGAAATGGGA
GGCTGGAATGCAAGCTCATTGTGAACAGGCCAGTAATGTCCGGGATGGGGCGGCATAGGCGGGTGGTGCT
GAAGATGGCCGTTTTGGTGGTGAGGCAAATTAGGTGTGTATGGTGCAGTCCTACTTCCAGTCCAGGTGGT
AGTGCTGTTATGATGGTAAGTAGCTGGCTGACCAGTAAATCCATTCTGCTGCTGTCCTGGCTGAGGCCCT
GATGCTATCTGCAACA
